>Addgene plasmid #112932 | LPA2R-P2A-mCherry | depositor full sequence | sequence record 213008 | Full Sequence
TAGTTATTAATAGTAATCAATTACGGGGTCATTAGTTCATAGCCCATATATGGAGTTCCGCGTTACATAA
CTTACGGTAAATGGCCCGCCTGGCTGACCGCCCAACGACCCCCGCCCATTGACGTCAATAATGACGTATG
TTCCCATAGTAACGCCAATAGGGACTTTCCATTGACGTCAATGGGTGGAGTATTTACGGTAAACTGCCCA
CTTGGCAGTACATCAAGTGTATCATATGCCAAGTACGCCCCCTATTGACGTCAATGACGGTAAATGGCCC
GCCTGGCATTATGCCCAGTACATGACCTTATGGGACTTTCCTACTTGGCAGTACATCTACGTATTAGTCA
TCGCTATTACCATGGTGATGCGGTTTTGGCAGTACATCAATGGGCGTGGATAGCGGTTTGACTCACGGGG
ATTTCCAAGTCTCCACCCCATTGACGTCAATGGGAGTTTGTTTTGGCACCAAAATCAACGGGACTTTCCA
AAATGTCGTAACAACTCCGCCCCATTGACGCAAATGGGCGGTAGGCGTGTACGGTGGGAGGTCTATATAA
GCAGAGCTGGTTTAGTGAACCGTCAGATCCGCTAGCGCTACCGGACTCAGATCTCGAGCTCAAGCTTGGT
ACCGAGCTCGGATCCACTAGTCCAGTGTGGTGGAATTCACCATGGTCATCATGGGCCAGTGCTACTACAA
CGAGACCATCGGCTTCTTCTATAACAACAGTGGCAAAGAGCTCAGCTCCCACTGGCGGCCCAAGGATGTG
GTCGTGGTGGCACTGGGGCTGACCGTCAGCGTGCTGGTGCTGCTGACCAATCTGCTGGTCATAGCAGCCA
TCGCCTCCAACCGCCGCTTCCACCAGCCCATCTACTACCTGCTCGGCAATCTGGCCGCGGCTGACCTCTT
CGCGGGCGTGGCCTACCTCTTCCTCATGTTCCACACTGGTCCCCGCACAGCCCGACTTTCACTTGAGGGC
TGGTTCCTGCGGCAGGGCTTGCTGGACACAAGCCTCACTGCGTCGGTGGCCACACTGCTGGCCATCGCCG
TGGAGCGGCACCGCAGTGTGATGGCCGTACAGCTGCACAGCCGCCTGCCCCGTGGCCGCGTGGTCATGCT
CATTGTGGGCGTGTGGGTGGCTGCCCTGGGCCTGGGGCTGCTGCCTGCCCACTCCTGGCACTGCCTCTGT
GCCCTGGACCGCTGCTCACGCATGGCACCCCTGCTCAGCCGCTCCTATTTGGCCGTCTGGGCTCTGTCGA
GCCTGCTTGTCTTCCTGCTCATGGTGGCTGTGTACACCCGCATTTTCTTCTACGTGCGGCGGCGAGTGCA
GCGCATGGCAGAGCATGTCAGCTGCCACCCCCGCTACCGAGAGACCACGCTCAGCCTGGTCAAGACTGTT
GTCATCATCCTGGGGGCGTTCGTGGTCTGCTGGACACCAGGCCAGGTGGTACTGCTCCTGGATGGTTTAG
GCTGTGAGTCCTGCAATGTCCTGGCTGTAGAAAAGTACTTCCTACTGTTGGCCGAGGCCAACTCACTGGT
CAATGCTGCTGTGTACTCTTGCCGAGATGCTGAGATGCGCCGCACCTTCCGCCGCCTTCTCTGCTGCGCG
TGCCTCCGCCAGTCCACCCGCGAGTCTGTCCACTATACATCCTCTGCCCAGGGAGGTGCCAGCACTCGCA
TCATGCTTCCCGAGAACGGCCACCCACTGATGACTCCACCCAAGTCGACGGTACCGCGGGCCCGGGATCC
ACCGGTGGGATCGGGTGCTACTAACTTCAGCCTGCTGAAGCAGGCTGGAGACGTGGAGGAGAACCCTGGA
CCTGGGTCCATGGTGAGCAAGGGCGAGGAGGATAACATGGCCATCATCAAGGAGTTCATGCGCTTCAAGG
TGCACATGGAGGGCTCCGTGAACGGCCACGAGTTCGAGATCGAGGGCGAGGGCGAGGGCCGCCCCTACGA
GGGCACCCAGACCGCCAAGCTGAAGGTGACCAAGGGTGGCCCCCTGCCCTTCGCCTGGGACATCCTGTCC
CCTCAGTTCATGTACGGCTCCAAGGCCTACGTGAAGCACCCCGCCGACATCCCCGACTACTTGAAGCTGT
CCTTCCCCGAGGGCTTCAAGTGGGAGCGCGTGATGAACTTCGAGGACGGCGGCGTGGTGACCGTGACCCA
GGACTCCTCCCTGCAGGACGGCGAGTTCATCTACAAGGTGAAGCTGCGCGGCACCAACTTCCCCTCCGAC
GGCCCCGTAATGCAGAAGAAGACCATGGGCTGGGAGGCCTCCTCCGAGCGGATGTACCCCGAGGACGGCG
CCCTGAAGGGCGAGATCAAGCAGAGGCTGAAGCTGAAGGACGGCGGCCACTACGACGCTGAGGTCAAGAC
CACCTACAAGGCCAAGAAGCCCGTGCAGCTGCCCGGCGCCTACAACGTCAACATCAAGTTGGACATCACC
TCCCACAACGAGGACTACACCATCGTGGAACAGTACGAACGCGCCGAGGGCCGCCACTCCACCGGCGGCA
TGGACGAGCTGTACAAGTAAAGCGGCCGCGACTCTAGATCATAATCAGCCATACCACATTTGTAGAGGTT
TTACTTGCTTTAAAAAACCTCCCACACCTCCCCCTGAACCTGAAACATAAAATGAATGCAATTGTTGTTG
TTAACTTGTTTATTGCAGCTTATAATGGTTACAAATAAAGCAATAGCATCACAAATTTCACAAATAAAGC
ATTTTTTTCACTGCATTCTAGTTGTGGTTTGTCCAAACTCATCAATGTATCTTAAGGCGTAAATTGTAAG
CGTTAATATTTTGTTAAAATTCGCGTTAAATTTTTGTTAAATCAGCTCATTTTTTAACCAATAGGCCGAA
ATCGGCAAAATCCCTTATAAATCAAAAGAATAGACCGAGATAGGGT
[37 nt withheld, positions 2917-2953]
AAAGAACGTGGACTCCAACGTCAAAGG
[49 nt withheld, positions 2981-3029]
T
[91 nt withheld, positions 3031-3121]
G
[124 nt withheld, positions 3123-3246]
CAGGTGGCACTTTTCGGGGAAATGTGCGCGGAACCCCTATTTGTTTATTTTTCTAAATACATTCAAATAT
GTATCCGCTCATGAGACAATAACCCTGATAAATGCTTCAATAATATTGAAAAAGGAAGAGTCCTGAGGCG
GAAAGAACCAGCTGTGGAATGTGTGTCAGTTAGGGTGTGGAAAGTCCCCAGGCTCCCCAGCAGGCAGAAG
TATGCAAAGCATGCATCTCAATTAGTCAGCAACCAGGTGTGGAAAGTCCCCAGGCTCCCCAGCAGGCAGA
AGTATGCAAAGCATGCATCTCAATTAGTCAGCAACCATAGTCCCGCCCCTAACTCCGCCCATCCCGCCCC
TAACTCCGCCCAGTTCCGCCCATTCTCCGCCCCATGGCTGACTAATTTTTTTTATTTATGCAGAGGCCGA
GGCCGCCTCGGCCTCTGAGCTATTCCAGAAGTAGTGAGGAGGCTTTTTTGGAGGCCTAGGCTTTTGCAAA
GATCGATCAAGAGACAGGATGAGGATCGTTTCGCATGATTGAACAAGATGGATTGCACGCAGGTTCTCCG
GCCGCTTGGGTGGAGAGGCTATTCGGCTATGACTGGGCACAACAGACAATCGGCTGCTCTGATGCCGCCG
TGTTCCGGCTGTCAGCGCAGGGGCGCCCGGTTCTTTTTGTCAAGACCGACCTGTCCGGTGCCCTGAATGA
ACTGCAAGACGAGGCAGCGCGGCTATCGTGGCTGGCCACGACGGGCGTTCCTTGCGCAGCTGTGCTCGAC
GTTGTCACTGAAGCGGGAAGGGACTGGCTGCTATTGGGCGAAGTGCCGGGGCAGGATCTCCTGTCATCTC
ACCTTGCTCCTGCCGAGAAAGTATCCATCATGGCTGATGCAATGCGGCGGCTGCATACGCTTGATCCGGC
TACCTGCCCATTCGACCACCAAGCGAAACATCGCATCGAGCGAGCACGTACTCGGATGGAAGCCGGTCTT
GTCGATCAGGATGATCTGGACGAAGAGCATCAGGGGCTCGCGCCAGCCGAACTGTTCGCCAGGCTCAAGG
CGAGCATGCCCGACGGCGAGGATCTCGTCGTGACCCATGGCGATGCCTGCTTGCCGAATATCATGGTGGA
AAATGGCCGCTTTTCTGGATTCATCGACTGTGGCCGGCTGGGTGTGGCGGACCGCTATCAGGACATAGCG
TTGGCTACCCGTGATATTGCTGAAGAGCTTGGCGGCGAATGGGCTGACCGCTTCCTCGTGCTTTACGGTA
TCGCCGCTCCCGATTCGCAGCGCATCGCCTTCTATCGCCTTCTTGACGAGTTCTTCTGAGCGGGACTCTG
GGGTTCGAAATGACCGACCAAGCGACGCCCAACCTGCCATCACGAGATTTCGATTCCACCGCCGCCTTCT
ATGAAAGGTTGGGCTTCGGAATCGTTTTCCGGGACGCCGGCTGGATGATCCTCCAGCGCGGGGATCTCAT
GCTGGAGTTCTTCGCCCACCCTAGGGGGAGGCTAACTGAAACACGGAAGGAGACAATACCGGAAGGAACC
CGCGCTATGACGGCAATAAAAAGACAGAATAAAACGCACGGTGTTGGGTCGTTTGTTCATAAACGCGGGG
TTCGGTCCCAGGGCTGGCACTCTGTCGATACCCCACCGAGACCCCATTGGGGCCAATACGCCCGCGTTTC
TTCCTTTTCCCCACCCCACCCCCCAAGTTCGGGTGAAGGCCCAGGGCTCGCAGCCAACGTCGGGGCGGCA
GGCCCTGCCATAGCCTCAGGTTACTCATATATACTTTAGATTGATTTAAAACTTCATTTTTAATTTAAAA
GGATCTAGGTGAAGATCCTTTTTGATAATCTCATGACCAAAATCCCTTAACGTGAGTTTTCGTTCCACTG
AGCGTCAGACCCCGTAGAAAAGATCAAAGGATCTTCTTGAGATCCTTTTTTTCTGCGCGTAATCTGCTGC
TTGCAAACAAAAAAACCACCGCTACCAGCGGTGGTTTGTTTGCCGGATCAAGAGCTACCAACTCTTTTTC
CGAAGGTAACTGGCTTCAGCAGAGCGCAGATACCAAATACTGTCCTTCTAGTGTAGCCGTAGTTAGGCCA
CCACTTCAAGAACTCTGTAGCACCGCCTACATACCTCGCTCTGCTAATCCTGTTACCAGTGGCTGCTGCC
AGTGGCGATAAGTCGTGTCTTACCGGGTTGGACTCAAGACGATAGTTACCGGATAAGGCGCAGCGGTCGG
GCTGAACGGGGGGTTCGTGCACACAGCCCAGCTTGGAGCGAACGACCTACACCGAACTGAGATACCTACA
GCGTGAGCTATGAGAAAGCGCCACGCTTCCCGAAGGGAGAAAGGCGGACAGGTATCCGGTAAGCGGCAGG
GTCGGAACAGGAGAGCGCACGAGGGAGCTTCCAGGGGGAAACGCCTGGTATCTTTATAGTCCTGTCGGGT
TTCGCCACCTCTGACTTGAGCGTCGATTTTTGTGATGCTCGTCAGGGGGGCGGAGCCTATGGAAAAACGC
CAGCAACGCGGCCTTTTTACGGTTCCTGGCCTTTTGCTGGCCTTTTGCTCACATGTTCTTTCCTGCGTTA
TCCCCTGATTCTGTGGATAACCGTATTACCGCCATGCAT
Features (pLannotate 1.2.2; 16 found; start..end, strand, type, name):
     61..364     +  enhancer       CMV enhancer: human cytomegalovirus immediate early enhancer
    365..568     +  promoter       CMV promoter: human cytomegalovirus (CMV) immediate early promoter
    591..627     +  misc_feature   MCS (fragment): multiple cloning site
    672..1712    +  CDS            LPAR2: LPAR2_HUMAN - Also known as EDG4, LPA2. Experimental evidence at protein level: Swiss-Prot protein existence level 1. Receptor for lysophosphatidic acid (LPA), a mediator of diverse cellular activities. Seems to be coupled to the G(i)/G(o), G(12)/G(13), and G(q) families of heteromeric G proteins. Plays a key role in phospholipase C-beta (PLC-beta) signaling pathway. Stimulates phospholipase C (PLC) activity in a manner that is independent of RALA activation. From Homo sapiens (Human).
   1723..1756    +  misc_feature   MCS (fragment): multiple cloning site
   1830..2537    +  CDS            mCherry: mCherry is a basic (constitutively fluorescent) red fluorescent protein published in 2004, derived from Discosoma sp.. It is reported to be a very rapidly-maturing monomer with low acid sensitivity.
   2557..2640    +  CDS            large T antigen (fragment): large T antigen from SV40 (simian virus 40)
   2663..2784    +  polyA_signal   SV40 poly(A) signal: SV40 polyadenylation signal
   2818..3246    -  rep_origin     f1 ori (sequence partly withheld): f1 bacteriophage origin of replication; arrow indicates direction of (+) strand synthesis
   3273..3377    +  promoter       AmpR promoter: bla
   3379..3736    +  promoter       SV40 promoter: SV40 enhancer and early promoter
   3771..4565    +  CDS            NeoR/KanR: aminoglycoside phosphotransferase from Tn5; aph(3')-II (or nptII); confers resistance to neomycin, kanamycin, and G418 (Geneticin®)
   4586..4738    +  CDS            ble (fragment): BLE_KLEPN - Experimental evidence at protein level: Swiss-Prot protein existence level 1. Binding protein with a strong affinity to the bleomycin family of antibiotics. Binds to CL990; an antimitotic-antibiotic compound. From Klebsiella pneumoniae.
   4797..4844    +  polyA_signal   HSV TK poly(A) signal: herpes simplex virus thymidine kinase polyadenylation signal (Cole and Stacy, 1985)
   4935..4951    -  polyA_signal   bGH poly(A) signal (fragment): bovine growth hormone polyadenylation signal
   5173..5761    +  rep_origin     ori: high-copy-number ColE1/pMB1/pBR322/pUC origin of replication
