>Addgene plasmid #112932 | LPA2R-P2A-mCherry | addgene full sequence | sequence record 228918 | Addgene NGS Result
TAGTTATTAATAGTAATCAATTACGGGGTCATTAGTTCATAGCCCATATATGGAGTTCCGCGTTACATAA
CTTACGGTAAATGGCCCGCCTGGCTGACCGCCCAACGACCCCCGCCCATTGACGTCAATAATGACGTATG
TTCCCATAGTAACGCCAATAGGGACTTTCCATTGACGTCAATGGGTGGAGTATTTACGGTAAACTGCCCA
CTTGGCAGTACATCAAGTGTATCATATGCCAAGTACGCCCCCTATTGACGTCAATGACGGTAAATGGCCC
GCCTGGCATTATGCCCAGTACATGACCTTATGGGACTTTCCTACTTGGCAGTACATCTACGTATTAGTCA
TCGCTATTACCATGGTGATGCGGTTTTGGCAGTACATCAATGGGCGTGGATAGCGGTTTGACTCACGGGG
ATTTCCAAGTCTCCACCCCATTGACGTCAATGGGAGTTTGTTTTGGCACCAAAATCAACGGGACTTTCCA
AAATGTCGTAACAACTCCGCCCCATTGACGCAAATGGGCGGTAGGCGTGTACGGTGGGAGGTCTATATAA
GCAGAGCTGGTTTAGTGAACCGTCAGATCCGCTAGCGCTACCGGACTCAGATCTCGAGCTCAAGCTTGGT
ACCGAGCTCGGATCCACTAGTCCAGTGTGGTGGAATTCACCATGGTCATCATGGGCCAGTGCTACTACAA
CGAGACCATCGGCTTCTTCTATAACAACAGTGGCAAAGAGCTCAGCTCCCACTGGCGGCCCAAGGATGTG
GTCGTGGTGGCACTGGGGCTGACCGTCAGCGTGCTGGTGCTGCTGACCAATCTGCTGGTCATAGCAGCCA
TCGCCTCCAACCGCCGCTTCCACCAGCCCATCTACTACCTGCTCGGCAATCTGGCCGCGGCTGACCTCTT
CGCGGGCGTGGCCTACCTCTTCCTCATGTTCCACACTGGTCCCCGCACAGCCCGACTTTCACTTGAGGGC
TGGTTCCTGCGGCAGGGCTTGCTGGACACAAGCCTCACTGCGTCGGTGGCCACACTGCTGGCCATCGCCG
TGGAGCGGCACCGCAGTGTGATGGCCGTACAGCTGCACAGCCGCCTGCCCCGTGGCCGCGTGGTCATGCT
CATTGTGGGCGTGTGGGTGGCTGCCCTGGGCCTGGGGCTGCTGCCTGCCCACTCCTGGCACTGCCTCTGT
GCCCTGGACCGCTGCTCACGCATGGCACCCCTGCTCAGCCGCTCCTATTTGGCCGTCTGGGCTCTGTCGA
GCCTGCTTGTCTTCCTGCTCATGGTGGCTGTGTACACCCGCATTTTCTTCTACGTGCGGCGGCGAGTGCA
GCGCATGGCAGAGCATGTCAGCTGCCACCCCCGCTACCGAGAGACCACGCTCAGCCTGGTCAAGACTGTT
GTCATCATCCTGGGGGCGTTCGTGGTCTGCTGGACACCAGGCCAGGTGGTACTGCTCCTGGATGGTTTAG
GCTGTGAGTCCTGCAATGTCCTGGCTGTAGAAAAGTACTTCCTACTGTTGGCCGAGGCCAACTCACTGGT
CAATGCTGCTGTGTACTCTTGCCGAGATGCTGAGATGCGCCGCACCTTCCGCCGCCTTCTCTGCTGCGCG
TGCCTCCGCCAGTCCACCCGCGAGTCTGTCCACTATACATCCTCTGCCCAGGGAGGTGCCAGCACTCGCA
TCATGCTTCCCGAGAACGGCCACCCACTGATGACTCCACCCAAGTCGACGGTACCGCGGGCCCGGGATCC
ACCGGTGGGATCGGGTGCTACTAACTTCAGCCTGCTGAAGCAGGCTGGAGACGTGGAGGAGAACCCTGGA
CCTGGGTCCATGGTGAGCAAGGGCGAGGAGGATAACATGGCCATCATCAAGGAGTTCATGCGCTTCAAGG
TGCACATGGAGGGCTCCGTGAACGGCCACGAGTTCGAGATCGAGGGCGAGGGCGAGGGCCGCCCCTACGA
GGGCACCCAGACCGCCAAGCTGAAGGTGACCAAGGGTGGCCCCCTGCCCTTCGCCTGGGACATCCTGTCC
CCTCAGTTCATGTACGGCTCCAAGGCCTACGTGAAGCACCCCGCCGACATCCCCGACTACTTGAAGCTGT
CCTTCCCCGAGGGCTTCAAGTGGGAGCGCGTGATGAACTTCGAGGACGGCGGCGTGGTGACCGTGACCCA
GGACTCCTCCCTGCAGGACGGCGAGTTCATCTACAAGGTGAAGCTGCGCGGCACCAACTTCCCCTCCGAC
GGCCCCGTAATGCAGAAGAAGACCATGGGCTGGGAGGCCTCCTCCGAGCGGATGTACCCCGAGGACGGCG
CCCTGAAGGGCGAGATCAAGCAGAGGCTGAAGCTGAAGGACGGCGGCCACTACGACGCTGAGGTCAAGAC
CACCTACAAGGCCAAGAAGCCCGTGCAGCTGCCCGGCGCCTACAACGTCAACATCAAGTTGGACATCACC
TCCCACAACGAGGACTACACCATCGTGGAACAGTACGAACGCGCCGAGGGCCGCCACTCCACCGGCGGCA
TGGACGAGCTGTACAAGTAAAGCGGCCGCGACTCTAGATCATAATCAGCCATACCACATTTGTAGAGGTT
TTACTTGCTTTAAAAAACCTCCCACACCTCCCCCTGAACCTGAAACATAAAATGAATGCAATTGTTGTTG
TTAACTTGTTTATTGCAGCTTATAATGGTTACAAATAAAGCAATAGCATCACAAATTTCACAAATAAAGC
ATTTTTTTCACTGCATTCTAGTTGTGGTTTGTCCAAACTCATCAATGTATCTTAAGGCGTAAATTGTAAG
CGTTAATATTTTGTTAAAATTCGCGTTAAATTTTTGTTAAATCAGCTCATTTTTTAACCAATAGGCCGAA
ATCGGCAAAATCCCTTATAAATCAAAAGAATAGACCGAGATAGGGT
[37 nt withheld, positions 2917-2953]
AAAGAACGTGGACTCCAACGTCAAAGG
[49 nt withheld, positions 2981-3029]
T
[91 nt withheld, positions 3031-3121]
G
[124 nt withheld, positions 3123-3246]
CAGGTGGCACTTTTCGGGGAAATGTGCGCGGAACCCCTATTTGTTTATTTTTCTAAATACATTCAAATAT
GTATCCGCTCATGAGACAATAACCCTGATAAATGCTTCAATAATATTGAAAAAGGAAGAGTCCTGAGGCG
GAAAGAACCAGCTGTGGAATGTGTGTCAGTTAGGGTGTGGAAAGTCCCCAGGCTCCCCAGCAGGCAGAAG
TATGCAAAGCATGCATCTCAATTAGTCAGCAACCAGGTGTGGAAAGTCCCCAGGCTCCCCAGCAGGCAGA
AGTATGCAAAGCATGCATCTCAATTAGTCAGCAACCATAGTCCCGCCCCTAACTCCGCCCATCCCGCCCC
TAACTCCGCCCAGTTCCGCCCATTCTCCGCCCCATGGCTGACTAATTTTTTTTATTTATGCAGAGGCCGA
GGCCGCCTCGGCCTCTGAGCTATTCCAGAAGTAGTGAGGAGGCTTTTTTGGAGGCCTAGGCTTTTGCAAA
GATCGATCAAGAGACAGGATGAGGATCGTTTCGCATGATTGAACAAGATGGATTGCACGCAGGTTCTCCG
GCCGCTTGGGTGGAGAGGCTATTCGGCTATGACTGGGCACAACAGACAATCGGCTGCTCTGATGCCGCCG
TGTTCCGGCTGTCAGCGCAGGGGCGCCCGGTTCTTTTTGTCAAGACCGACCTGTCCGGTGCCCTGAATGA
ACTGCAAGACGAGGCAGCGCGGCTATCGTGGCTGGCCACGACGGGCGTTCCTTGCGCAGCTGTGCTCGAC
GTTGTCACTGAAGCGGGAAGGGACTGGCTGCTATTGGGCGAAGTGCCGGGGCAGGATCTCCTGTCATCTC
ACCTTGCTCCTGCCGAGAAAGTATCCATCATGGCTGATGCAATGCGGCGGCTGCATACGCTTGATCCGGC
TACCTGCCCATTCGACCACCAAGCGAAACATCGCATCGAGCGAGCACGTACTCGGATGGAAGCCGGTCTT
GTCGATCAGGATGATCTGGACGAAGAGCATCAGGGGCTCGCGCCAGCCGAACTGTTCGCCAGGCTCAAGG
CGAGCATGCCCGACGGCGAGGATCTCGTCGTGACCCATGGCGATGCCTGCTTGCCGAATATCATGGTGGA
AAATGGCCGCTTTTCTGGATTCATCGACTGTGGCCGGCTGGGTGTGGCGGACCGCTATCAGGACATAGCG
TTGGCTACCCGTGATATTGCTGAAGAGCTTGGCGGCGAATGGGCTGACCGCTTCCTCGTGCTTTACGGTA
TCGCCGCTCCCGATTCGCAGCGCATCGCCTTCTATCGCCTTCTTGACGAGTTCTTCTGAGCGGGACTCTG
GGGTTCGAAATGACCGACCAAGCGACGCCCAACCTGCCATCACGAGATTTCGATTCCACCGCCGCCTTCT
ATGAAAGGTTGGGCTTCGGAATCGTTTTCCGGGACGCCGGCTGGATGATCCTCCAGCGCGGGGATCTCAT
GCTGGAGTTCTTCGCCCACCCTAGGGGGAGGCTAACTGAAACACGGAAGGAGACAATACCGGAAGGAACC
CGCGCTATGACGGCAATAAAAAGACAGAATAAAACGCACGGTGTTGGGTCGTTTGTTCATAAACGCGGGG
TTCGGTCCCAGGGCTGGCACTCTGTCGATACCCCACCGAGACCCCATTGGGGCCAATACGCCCGCGTTTC
TTCCTTTTCCCCACCCCACCCCCCAAGTTCGGGTGAAGGCCCAGGGCTCGCAGCCAACGTCGGGGCGGCA
GGCCCTGCCATAGCCTCAGGTTACTCATATATACTTTAGATTGATTTAAAACTTCATTTTTAATTTAAAA
GGATCTAGGTGAAGATCCTTTTTGATAATCTCATGACCAAAATCCCTTAACGTGAGTTTTCGTTCCACTG
AGCGTCAGACCCCGTAGAAAAGATCAAAGGATCTTCTTGAGATCCTTTTTTTCTGCGCGTAATCTGCTGC
TTGCAAACAAAAAAACCACCGCTACCAGCGGTGGTTTGTTTGCCGGATCAAGAGCTACCAACTCTTTTTC
CGAAGGTAACTGGCTTCAGCAGAGCGCAGATACCAAATACTGTTCTTCTAGTGTAGCCGTAGTTAGGCCA
CCACTTCAAGAACTCTGTAGCACCGCCTACATACCTCGCTCTGCTAATCCTGTTACCAGTGGCTGCTGCC
AGTGGCGATAAGTCGTGTCTTACCGGGTTGGACTCAAGACGATAGTTACCGGATAAGGCGCAGCGGTCGG
GCTGAACGGGGGGTTCGTGCACACAGCCCAGCTTGGAGCGAACGACCTACACCGAACTGAGATACCTACA
GCGTGAGCTATGAGAAAGCGCCACGCTTCCCGAAGGGAGAAAGGCGGACAGGTATCCGGTAAGCGGCAGG
GTCGGAACAGGAGAGCGCACGAGGGAGCTTCCAGGGGGAAACGCCTGGTATCTTTATAGTCCTGTCGGGT
TTCGCCACCTCTGACTTGAGCGTCGATTTTTGTGATGCTCGTCAGGGGGGCGGAGCCTATGGAAAAACGC
CAGCAACGCGGCCTTTTTACGGTTCCTGGCCTTTTGCTGGCCTTTTGCTCACATGTTCTTTCCTGCGTTA
TCCCCTGATTCTGTGGATAACCGTATTACCGCCATGCAT
Features (pLannotate 1.2.2; 16 found; start..end, strand, type, name):
     61..364     +  enhancer       CMV enhancer: human cytomegalovirus immediate early enhancer
    365..568     +  promoter       CMV promoter: human cytomegalovirus (CMV) immediate early promoter
    591..627     +  misc_feature   MCS (fragment): multiple cloning site
    672..1712    +  CDS            LPAR2: LPAR2_HUMAN - Also known as EDG4, LPA2. Experimental evidence at protein level: Swiss-Prot protein existence level 1. Receptor for lysophosphatidic acid (LPA), a mediator of diverse cellular activities. Seems to be coupled to the G(i)/G(o), G(12)/G(13), and G(q) families of heteromeric G proteins. Plays a key role in phospholipase C-beta (PLC-beta) signaling pathway. Stimulates phospholipase C (PLC) activity in a manner that is independent of RALA activation. From Homo sapiens (Human).
   1723..1756    +  misc_feature   MCS (fragment): multiple cloning site
   1830..2537    +  CDS            mCherry: mCherry is a basic (constitutively fluorescent) red fluorescent protein published in 2004, derived from Discosoma sp.. It is reported to be a very rapidly-maturing monomer with low acid sensitivity.
   2557..2640    +  CDS            large T antigen (fragment): large T antigen from SV40 (simian virus 40)
   2663..2784    +  polyA_signal   SV40 poly(A) signal: SV40 polyadenylation signal
   2818..3246    -  rep_origin     f1 ori (sequence partly withheld): f1 bacteriophage origin of replication; arrow indicates direction of (+) strand synthesis
   3273..3377    +  promoter       AmpR promoter: bla
   3379..3736    +  promoter       SV40 promoter: SV40 enhancer and early promoter
   3771..4565    +  CDS            NeoR/KanR: aminoglycoside phosphotransferase from Tn5; aph(3')-II (or nptII); confers resistance to neomycin, kanamycin, and G418 (Geneticin®)
   4586..4738    +  CDS            ble (fragment): BLE_KLEPN - Experimental evidence at protein level: Swiss-Prot protein existence level 1. Binding protein with a strong affinity to the bleomycin family of antibiotics. Binds to CL990; an antimitotic-antibiotic compound. From Klebsiella pneumoniae.
   4797..4844    +  polyA_signal   HSV TK poly(A) signal: herpes simplex virus thymidine kinase polyadenylation signal (Cole and Stacy, 1985)
   4935..4951    -  polyA_signal   bGH poly(A) signal (fragment): bovine growth hormone polyadenylation signal
   5173..5761    +  rep_origin     ori: high-copy-number ColE1/pMB1/pBR322/pUC origin of replication
