[The description below was written by a language model from this plasmid's Addgene catalogue record and pLannotate feature annotations shown in this document.]
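Description:
LPA2R-P2A-mCherry is a mammalian expression plasmid built on the Clontech pEGFP-N1 backbone, in which the original EGFP reading frame has been replaced by mCherry. It is propagated in E. coli through a high-copy ColE1/pUC-type origin and selected with kanamycin. The single NeoR/KanR gene (Tn5 aminoglycoside phosphotransferase) is preceded by both a bacterial bla-type promoter and the SV40 enhancer/early promoter and is followed by the HSV TK polyadenylation signal, so it can also support G418 selection in mammalian cells. An f1 origin is present as well. The short annotated fragments of ble, SV40 large T antigen and the bGH poly(A) signal appear to be backbone remnants or partial matches rather than functional parts.

The payload is driven by the human CMV immediate-early enhancer and promoter and terminated by the SV40 poly(A) signal. The LPA2 receptor coding sequence was cloned between EcoRI and SalI sites, both retained. The catalogue lists its species as synthetic, while the annotation matches it to human LPAR2, a G protein-coupled receptor for lysophosphatidic acid that couples to the Gi/o, G12/13 and Gq families. Downstream lies mCherry, a monomeric red fluorescent protein. The P2A element named in the plasmid title is not annotated in the feature table, but would fit the unannotated gap between the receptor and mCherry. A 2A peptide causes ribosomal skipping, so the receptor and mCherry are produced from one transcript as separate proteins. This fits the stated purpose of co-producing the two, even though the catalogue records mCherry as a C-terminal tag. Red fluorescence thus marks transfected cells expressing the untagged receptor, and the associated publication concerns FRET-based measurement of Gα13 activation in single cells.
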