Addgene plasmid #112932: LPA2R-P2A-mCherry
Purpose: Plasmid co-producing the LPA2 receptor and a mCherry
Depositing lab: Dorus Gadella. Publication: A FRET-based biosensor for measuring Galpha13 activation in single cells. Mastop M, Reinhard NR, Zuconelli CR, Terwey F, Gadella TWJ Jr, van Unen J, Adjobo-Hermans MJW, Goedhart J. PLoS One. 2018 Mar 5;13(3):e0193705. doi: 10.1371/journal.pone.0193705. eCollection 2018. PubMed 29505611.
Backbone
  Vector backbone: pEGFP-N1
  Backbone manufacturer: Clontech
  Vector type: Mammalian Expression
Growth in bacteria
  Bacterial resistance: Kanamycin, 50 μg/mL
  Growth temperature: 37°C
  Growth strain: DH5alpha
  Copy number: High Copy
Gene/Insert
  Gene/Insert name: LPA2 receptor
  Species: Synthetic
  Promoter: CMV
  Tag / fusion protein: mCherry (C terminal on insert)
  Cloning method: Restriction Enzyme; 5′ cloning site EcoRI (not destroyed); 3′ cloning site SalI (not destroyed)
Terms and licenses: Academic/Nonprofit Terms; Industry Terms: Not Available to Industry
How to cite: LPA2R-P2A-mCherry was a gift from Dorus Gadella (Addgene plasmid # 112932 ; http://n2t.net/addgene:112932 ; RRID:Addgene_112932)
